Addgene plasmid #96871: pWT057d
Purpose: dHHR-bsgRNA-FANCF
Depositing lab: David Liu. Depositing organization: Harvard University. Publication: Aptazyme-embedded guide RNAs enable ligand-responsive genome editing and transcriptional activation. Tang W, Hu JH, Liu DR. Nat Commun. 2017 Jun 28;8:15939. doi: 10.1038/ncomms15939. PubMed 28656978.
Backbone
  Vector backbone: pFYF1320
  Vector type: Mammalian Expression
Growth in bacteria
  Bacterial resistance: Ampicillin, 100 μg/mL
  Growth temperature: 37°C
  Growth strain: DH5alpha
  Copy number: High Copy
Gene/Insert
  Gene/Insert name: dHHR-bsgRNA-FANCF
  gRNA/shRNA sequence: GCTGCAGAAGGGATTCCGGTACATCCAGCTGATGAGTCCCAAATAGGACGAGACGCGCTTCGGTGCGTCCTGGATTCCACGGAATCCCTTCTGCAGCACCGTTTTAGAGCTAGAAATAGCAAGTTAAAATAAGGCTAGTCCGTTATCAACTTGAAAAAGTGGCACCGAGTCGGTGCTTTTTTT
  Species: H. sapiens (human)
  Cloning method: Unknown
Terms and licenses: Academic/Nonprofit Terms; Industry Terms: Not Available to Industry
How to cite: pWT057d was a gift from David Liu (Addgene plasmid # 96871 ; http://n2t.net/addgene:96871 ; RRID:Addgene_96871)
