[The description below was written by a language model from this plasmid's Addgene catalogue record and pLannotate feature annotations shown in this document.]
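Description:
pWT057d is a small (about 3.8 kb) mammalian expression plasmid built on the pFYF1320 guide RNA backbone. It is propagated in E. coli through a high-copy ColE1/pUC-type origin and selected with ampicillin via the β-lactamase gene and its native promoter. A fragment of an attB1 Gateway site and a partial M13 origin are also detected, most likely as remnants of earlier cloning steps rather than functional parts.

The payload is a human U6 (RNA polymerase III) promoter driving "dHHR-bsgRNA-FANCF", a modified Streptococcus pyogenes Cas9 guide RNA directed at the human FANCF locus. Between the promoter and the standard gRNA scaffold, the feature table identifies a hammerhead ribozyme motif. In the aptazyme-embedded guide RNA design from which this plasmid comes, a blocking sequence attached to the guide pairs with the spacer and keeps the guide inactive ("blocked sgRNA"). Self-cleavage by the embedded hammerhead ribozyme is what would release the blocker. The "d" prefix most plausibly denotes a catalytically dead ribozyme, although the record does not spell this out. If so, the guide would remain blocked, and the plasmid would serve as a non-cleaving negative control alongside active-ribozyme or ligand-responsive versions.

Downstream of the guide cassette, the annotation shows a truncated CMV promoter, a multiple cloning site and the near-infrared fluorescent protein iRFP670. These are followed by a short SV40 large T antigen-derived fragment (possibly a nuclear localization sequence) and an SV40 polyadenylation signal. The catalogue fields do not mention this reporter, which presumably marks transfected cells. The plasmid encodes no Cas9, so the nuclease must be supplied separately for genome-editing assays at FANCF.
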