Features (pLannotate 1.2.2; 13 found; start..end, strand, type, name):
     13..30      +  protein_bind   attB1 (fragment): mutant version of attB; recombination site for the Gateway® BP reaction BP Clonase™
     82..322     +  promoter       U6 promoter: RNA polymerase III promoter for human U6 snRNA
    352..404     +  ncRNA          Hammerhead 1: Accession: RF00163 - Hammerhead ribozyme (type I)
    431..506     +  misc_RNA       gRNA scaffold: guide RNA scaffold for the Streptococcus pyogenes CRISPR/Cas9 system
    618..669     +  promoter       CMVd2 promoter: truncated human cytomegalovirus (CMV) immediate early promoter that yields moderately reduced expression relative to the full-length promoter
    692..772     +  misc_feature   MCS: multiple cloning site
    780..1715    +  CDS            iRFP670: near-infrared fluorescent protein with an emission peak at 670 nm, engineered from a bacterial phytochrome (Shcherbakova and Verkhusha, 2013) derived from Rhodopseudomonas palustris RpBphP6
   1731..1814    +  CDS            large T antigen (fragment): large T antigen from SV40 (simian virus 40)
   1837..1958    +  polyA_signal   SV40 poly(A) signal: SV40 polyadenylation signal
   1965..2009    -  rep_origin     M13 ori (fragment): M13 bacteriophage origin of replication; arrow indicates direction of (+) strand synthesis
   2069..2657    -  rep_origin     ori: high-copy-number ColE1/pMB1/pBR322/pUC origin of replication
   2828..3688    -  CDS            AmpR: β-lactamase; bla; confers resistance to ampicillin, carbenicillin, and related antibiotics
   3689..3793    -  promoter       AmpR promoter: bla
>Addgene plasmid #96871 | pWT057d | addgene full sequence | sequence record 189250 | Addgene NGS Result
GACGTCGCTAGCTGTACAAAAAAGCAGGCTTTAAAGGAACCAATTCAGTCGACTGGATCCGGTACCAAGG
TCGGGCAGGAAGAGGGCCTATTTCCCATGATTCCTTCATATTTGCATATACGATACAAGGCTGTTAGAGA
GATAATTAGAATTAATTTGACTGTAAACACAAAGATATTAGTACAAAATACGTGACGTAGAAAGTAATAA
TTTCTTGGGTAGTTTGCAGTTTTAAAATTATGTTTTAAAATGGACTATCATATGCTTACCGTAACTTGAA
AGTATTTCGATTTCTTGGCTTTATATATCTTGTGGAAAGGACGAAACACCGCTGCAGAAGGGATTCCGGT
ACATCCAGCTGATGAGTCCCAAATAGGACGAGACGCGCTTCGGTGCGTCCTGGATTCCACGGAATCCCTT
CTGCAGCACCGTTTTAGAGCTAGAAATAGCAAGTTAAAATAAGGCTAGTCCGTTATCAACTTGAAAAAGT
GGCACCGAGTCGGTGCTTTTTTTAAGCTTGGGCCGCTCGAGGTACCTCTCTACATATGACATGGGAGTTT
GTTTTGGCACCAAAATCAACGGGACTTTCCAAAATGTCGTAACAACTCCGCCCCATTGACGCAAATGGGC
GGTAGGCGTGTACGGTGGGAGGTCTATATAAGCAGAGCTGGTTTAGTGAACCGTCAGATCCGCTAGCGCT
ACCGGACTCAGATCTCGAGCTCAAGCTTCGAATTCTGCAGTCGACGGTACCGCGGGCCCGGGATCCACCG
GTCGCCACCATGGCGCGTAAGGTCGATCTCACCTCCTGCGATCGCGAGCCGATCCACATCCCCGGCAGCA
TTCAGCCGTGCGGCTGCCTGCTAGCCTGCGACGCGCAGGCGGTGCGGATCACGCGCATTACGGAAAATGC
CGGCGCGTTCTTTGGACGCGAAACTCCGCGGGTCGGTGAGCTACTCGCCGATTACTTCGGCGAGACCGAA
GCCCATGCGCTGCGCAACGCACTGGCGCAGTCCTCCGATCCAAAGCGACCGGCGCTGATCTTCGGTTGGC
GCGACGGCCTGACCGGCCGCACCTTCGACATCTCACTGCATCGCCATGACGGTACATCGATCATCGAGTT
CGAGCCTGCGGCGGCCGAACAGGCCGACAATCCGCTGCGGCTGACGCGGCAGATCATCGCGCGCACCAAA
GAACTGAAGTCGCTCGAAGAGATGGCCGCACGGGTGCCGCGCTATCTGCAGGCGATGCTCGGCTATCACC
GCGTGATGTTGTACCGCTTCGCGGACGACGGCTCCGGGATGGTGATCGGCGAGGCGAAGCGCAGCGACCT
CGAGAGCTTTCTCGGTCAGCACTTTCCGGCGTCGCTGGTCCCGCAGCAGGCGCGGCTACTGTACTTGAAG
AACGCGATCCGCGTGGTCTCGGATTCGCGCGGCATCAGCAGCCGGATCGTGCCCGAGCACGACGCCTCCG
GCGCCGCGCTCGATCTGTCGTTCGCGCACCTGCGCAGCATCTCGCCCTGCCATCTCGAATTTCTGCGGAA
CATGGGCGTCAGCGCCTCGATGTCGCTGTCGATCATCATTGACGGCACGCTATGGGGATTGATCATCTGT
CATCATTACGAGCCGCGTGCCGTGCCGATGGCGCAGCGCGTCGCGGCCGAAATGTTCGCCGACTTCTTAT
CGCTGCACTTCACCGCCGCCCACCACCAACGCTAAGCGGCCGCGACTCTAGATCATAATCAGCCATACCA
CATTTGTAGAGGTTTTACTTGCTTTAAAAAACCTCCCACACCTCCCCCTGAACCTGAAACATAAAATGAA
TGCAATTGTTGTTGTTAACTTGTTTATTGCAGCTTATAATGGTTACAAATAAAGCAATAGCATCACAAAT
TTCACAAATAAAGCATTTTTTTCACTGCATTCTAGTTGTGGTTTGTCCAAACTCATCAATGTATCTTAAG
GCGTAAATTGTAAGCGTTAATATTTTGTTAAAATTCGCGTTAAATTTTTATGTGAGCAAAAGGCCAGCAA
AAGGCCAGGAACCGTAAAAAGGCCGCGTTGCTGGCGTTTTTCCATAGGCTCCGCCCCCCTGACGAGCATC
ACAAAAATCGACGCTCAAGTCAGAGGTGGCGAAACCCGACAGGACTATAAAGATACCAGGCGTTTCCCCC
TGGAAGCTCCCTCGTGCGCTCTCCTGTTCCGACCCTGCCGCTTACCGGATACCTGTCCGCCTTTCTCCCT
TCGGGAAGCGTGGCGCTTTCTCATAGCTCACGCTGTAGGTATCTCAGTTCGGTGTAGGTCGTTCGCTCCA
AGCTGGGCTGTGTGCACGAACCCCCCGTTCAGCCCGACCGCTGCGCCTTATCCGGTAACTATCGTCTTGA
GTCCAACCCGGTAAGACACGACTTATCGCCACTGGCAGCAGCCACTGGTAACAGGATTAGCAGAGCGAGG
TATGTAGGCGGTGCTACAGAGTTCTTGAAGTGGTGGCCTAACTACGGCTACACTAGAAGAACAGTATTTG
GTATCTGCGCTCTGCTGAAGCCAGTTACCTTCGGAAAAAGAGTTGGTAGCTCTTGATCCGGCAAACAAAC
CACCGCTGGTAGCGGTGGTTTTTTTGTTTGCAAGCAGCAGATTACGCGCAGAAAAAAAGGATCTCAAGAA
GATCCTTTGATCTTTTCTACGGGGTCTGACGCTCAGTGGAACGAAAACTCACGTTAAGGGATTTTGGTCA
TGAGATTATCAAAAAGGATCTTCACCTAGATCCTTTTAAATTAAAAATGAAGTTTTAAATCAATCTAAAG
TATATATGAGTAAACTTGGTCTGACAGTTACCAATGCTTAATCAGTGAGGCACCTATCTCAGCGATCTGT
CTATTTCGTTCATCCATAGTTGCCTGACTCCCCGTCGTGTAGATAACTACGATACGGGAGGGCTTACCAT
CTGGCCCCAGTGCTGCAATGATACCGCGAGACCCACGCTCACCGGCTCCAGATTTATCAGCAATAAACCA
GCCAGCCGGAAGGGCCGAGCGCAGAAGTGGTCCTGCAACTTTATCCGCCTCCATCCAGTCTATTAATTGT
TGCCGGGAAGCTAGAGTAAGTAGTTCGCCAGTTAATAGTTTGCGCAACGTTGTTGCCATTGCTACAGGCA
TCGTGGTGTCACGCTCGTCGTTTGGTATGGCTTCATTCAGCTCCGGTTCCCAACGATCAAGGCGAGTTAC
ATGATCCCCCATGTTGTGCAAAAAAGCGGTTAGCTCCTTCGGTCCTCCGATCGTTGTCAGAAGTAAGTTG
GCCGCAGTGTTATCACTCATGGTTATGGCAGCACTGCATAATTCTCTTACTGTCATGCCATCCGTAAGAT
GCTTTTCTGTGACTGGTGAGTACTCAACCAAGTCATTCTGAGAATAGTGTATGCGGCGACCGAGTTGCTC
TTGCCCGGCGTCAATACGGGATAATACCGCGCCACATAGCAGAACTTTAAAAGTGCTCATCATTGGAAAA
CGTTCTTCGGGGCGAAAACTCTCAAGGATCTTACCGCTGTTGAGATCCAGTTCGATGTAACCCACTCGTG
CACCCAACTGATCTTCAGCATCTTTTACTTTCACCAGCGTTTCTGGGTGAGCAAAAACAGGAAGGCAAAA
TGCCGCAAAAAAGGGAATAAGGGCGACACGGAAATGTTGAATACTCATACTCTTCCTTTTTCAATATTAT
TGAAGCATTTATCAGGGTTATTGTCTCATGAGCGGATACATATTTGAATGTATTTAGAAAAATAAACAAA
TAGGGGTTCCGCGCACATTTCCCCGAAAAGTGCCACCT
